>Addgene plasmid #191451 | N-WASP(CRIB)-mScarlet-I-N-WASP(CRIB) | addgene full sequence | sequence record 377467 | Addgene NGS Result
ACCGTATTACCGCCATGCATTAGTTATTAATAGTAATCAATTACGGGGTCATTAGTTCATAGCCCATATA
TGGAGTTCCGCGTTACATAACTTACGGTAAATGGCCCGCCTGGCTGACCGCCCAACGACCCCCGCCCATT
GACGTCAATAATGACGTATGTTCCCATAGTAACGCCAATAGGGACTTTCCATTGACGTCAATGGGTGGAG
TATTTACGGTAAACTGCCCACTTGGCAGTACATCAAGTGTATCATATGCCAAGTACGCCCCCTATTGACG
TCAATGACGGTAAATGGCCCGCCTGGCATTATGCCCAGTACATGACCTTATGGGACTTTCCTACTTGGCA
GTACATCTACGTATTAGTCATCGCTATTACCATGGTGATGCGGTTTTGGCAGTACATCAATGGGCGTGGA
TAGCGGTTTGACTCACGGGGATTTCCAAGTCTCCACCCCATTGACGTCAATGGGAGTTTGTTTTGGCACC
AAAATCAACGGGACTTTCCAAAATGTCGTAACAACTCCGCCCCATTGACGCAAATGGGCGGTAGGCGTGT
ACGGTGGGAGGTCTATATAAGCAGAGCTGGTTTAGTGAACCGTCAGATCCGCTAGCATGATCTCCCACAC
CAAAGAAAAGAAGAAAGGAAAAGCTAAAAAGAAGAGATTAACCAAGGCAGATATTGGAACACCAAGTAAT
TTCCAGCACATTGGGCATGTTGGATGGGATCCAAATACAGGTTTTGATCTAAATAATTTGGATCCAGAAT
TAAAGAATCTTTTTGATATGTGTGGGATCTCTGAGGCCCAGCTTAAAGACAGAGAAACATCAAAAGTTAT
TTATGACTTTATTGAAAAAACAGGAGGTGTAGAAGCTGTTAAAAACGAACTCCGAAGACAAGCACCACCA
GCACCGGTCGCCACCATGGTGAGCAAGGGCGAGGCAGTGATCAAGGAGTTCATGCGGTTCAAGGTGCACA
TGGAGGGCTCCATGAACGGCCACGAGTTCGAGATCGAGGGCGAGGGCGAGGGCCGCCCCTACGAGGGCAC
CCAGACCGCCAAGCTGAAGGTGACCAAGGGTGGCCCCCTGCCCTTCTCCTGGGACATCCTGTCCCCTCAG
TTCATGTACGGCTCCAGGGCCTTCATCAAGCACCCCGCCGACATCCCCGACTACTATAAGCAGTCCTTCC
CCGAGGGCTTCAAGTGGGAGCGCGTGATGAACTTCGAGGACGGCGGCGCCGTGACCGTGACCCAGGACAC
CTCCCTGGAGGACGGCACCCTGATCTACAAGGTGAAGCTCCGCGGCACCAACTTCCCTCCTGACGGCCCC
GTAATGCAGAAGAAGACAATGGGCTGGGAAGCGTCCACCGAGCGGTTGTACCCCGAGGACGGCGTGCTGA
AGGGCGACATTAAGATGGCCCTGCGCCTGAAGGACGGCGGCCGCTACCTGGCGGACTTCAAGACCACCTA
CAAGGCCAAGAAGCCCGTGCAGATGCCCGGCGCCTACAACGTCGACCGCAAGTTGGACATCACCTCCCAC
AACGAGGACTACACCGTGGTGGAACAGTACGAACGCTCCGAGGGCCGCCACTCCACCGGCGGCATGGACG
AGCTGTACAAGATGATCTCCCACACCAAAGAAAAGAAGAAAGGAAAAGCTAAAAAGAAGAGATTAACCAA
GGCAGATATTGGAACACCAAGTAATTTCCAGCACATTGGGCATGTTGGATGGGATCCAAATACAGGTTTT
GATCTAAATAATTTGGATCCAGAATTAAAGAATCTTTTTGATATGTGTGGGATCTCTGAGGCCCAGCTTA
AAGACAGAGAAACATCAAAAGTTATTTATGACTTTATTGAAAAAACAGGAGGTGTAGAAGCTGTTAAAAA
CGAACTCCGAAGACAAGCACCACCATAACTCGAGCTCAAGCTTCGAATTCTGCAGTCGACGGTACCGCGG
GCCCGGGATCCACCGGATCTAGATAACTGATCATAATCAGCCATACCACATTTGTAGAGGTTTTACTTGC
TTTAAAAAACCTCCCACACCTCCCCCTGAACCTGAAACATAAAATGAATGCAATTGTTGTTGTTAACTTG
TTTATTGCAGCTTATAATGGTTACAAATAAAGCAATAGCATCACAAATTTCACAAATAAAGCATTTTTTT
CACTGCATTCTAGTTGTGGTTTGTCCAAACTCATCAATGTATCTTAAGGCGTAAATTGTAAGCGTTAATA
TTTTGTTAAAATTCGCGTTAAATTTTTGTTAAATCAGCTCATTTTTTAACCAATAGGCCGAAATCGGCAA
AATCCCTTATAAATCAAAAGAATAGACCGAGATAGGGT
[37 nt withheld, positions 2349-2385]
AAAGAACGTGGACTCCAACGTCAAAGG
[49 nt withheld, positions 2413-2461]
T
[91 nt withheld, positions 2463-2553]
G
[124 nt withheld, positions 2555-2678]
CAGGTGGCACTTTTCGGGGAAATGTGCGCGGAACCCCTATTTGTTTATTTTTCTAAATACATTCAAATAT
GTATCCGCTCATGAGACAATAACCCTGATAAATGCTTCAATAATATTGAAAAAGGAAGAGTCCTGAGGCG
GAAAGAACCAGCTGTGGAATGTGTGTCAGTTAGGGTGTGGAAAGTCCCCAGGCTCCCCAGCAGGCAGAAG
TATGCAAAGCATGCATCTCAATTAGTCAGCAACCAGGTGTGGAAAGTCCCCAGGCTCCCCAGCAGGCAGA
AGTATGCAAAGCATGCATCTCAATTAGTCAGCAACCATAGTCCCGCCCCTAACTCCGCCCATCCCGCCCC
TAACTCCGCCCAGTTCCGCCCATTCTCCGCCCCATGGCTGACTAATTTTTTTTATTTATGCAGAGGCCGA
GGCCGCCTCGGCCTCTGAGCTATTCCAGAAGTAGTGAGGAGGCTTTTTTGGAGGCCTAGGCTTTTGCAAA
GATCGATCAAGAGACAGGATGAGGATCGTTTCGCATGATTGAACAAGATGGATTGCACGCAGGTTCTCCG
GCCGCTTGGGTGGAGAGGCTATTCGGCTATGACTGGGCACAACAGACAATCGGCTGCTCTGATGCCGCCG
TGTTCCGGCTGTCAGCGCAGGGGCGCCCGGTTCTTTTTGTCAAGACCGACCTGTCCGGTGCCCTGAATGA
ACTGCAAGACGAGGCAGCGCGGCTATCGTGGCTGGCCACGACGGGCGTTCCTTGCGCAGCTGTGCTCGAC
GTTGTCACTGAAGCGGGAAGGGACTGGCTGCTATTGGGCGAAGTGCCGGGGCAGGATCTCCTGTCATCTC
ACCTTGCTCCTGCCGAGAAAGTATCCATCATGGCTGATGCAATGCGGCGGCTGCATACGCTTGATCCGGC
TACCTGCCCATTCGACCACCAAGCGAAACATCGCATCGAGCGAGCACGTACTCGGATGGAAGCCGGTCTT
GTCGATCAGGATGATCTGGACGAAGAGCATCAGGGGCTCGCGCCAGCCGAACTGTTCGCCAGGCTCAAGG
CGAGCATGCCCGACGGCGAGGATCTCGTCGTGACCCATGGCGATGCCTGCTTGCCGAATATCATGGTGGA
AAATGGCCGCTTTTCTGGATTCATCGACTGTGGCCGGCTGGGTGTGGCGGACCGCTATCAGGACATAGCG
TTGGCTACCCGTGATATTGCTGAAGAGCTTGGCGGCGAATGGGCTGACCGCTTCCTCGTGCTTTACGGTA
TCGCCGCTCCCGATTCGCAGCGCATCGCCTTCTATCGCCTTCTTGACGAGTTCTTCTGAGCGGGACTCTG
GGGTTCGAAATGACCGACCAAGCGACGCCCAACCTGCCATCACGAGATTTCGATTCCACCGCCGCCTTCT
ATGAAAGGTTGGGCTTCGGAATCGTTTTCCGGGACGCCGGCTGGATGATCCTCCAGCGCGGGGATCTCAT
GCTGGAGTTCTTCGCCCACCCTAGGGGGAGGCTAACTGAAACACGGAAGGAGACAATACCGGAAGGAACC
CGCGCTATGACGGCAATAAAAAGACAGAATAAAACGCACGGTGTTGGGTCGTTTGTTCATAAACGCGGGG
TTCGGTCCCAGGGCTGGCACTCTGTCGATACCCCACCGAGACCCCATTGGGGCCAATACGCCCGCGTTTC
TTCCTTTTCCCCACCCCACCCCCCAAGTTCGGGTGAAGGCCCAGGGCTCGCAGCCAACGTCGGGGCGGCA
GGCCCTGCCATAGCCTCAGGTTACTCATATATACTTTAGATTGATTTAAAACTTCATTTTTAATTTAAAA
GGATCTAGGTGAAGATCCTTTTTGATAATCTCATGACCAAAATCCCTTAACGTGAGTTTTCGTTCCACTG
AGCGTCAGACCCCGTAGAAAAGATCAAAGGATCTTCTTGAGATCCTTTTTTTCTGCGCGTAATCTGCTGC
TTGCAAACAAAAAAACCACCGCTACCAGCGGTGGTTTGTTTGCCGGATCAAGAGCTACCAACTCTTTTTC
CGAAGGTAACTGGCTTCAGCAGAGCGCAGATACCAAATACTGTTCTTCTAGTGTAGCCGTAGTTAGGCCA
CCACTTCAAGAACTCTGTAGCACCGCCTACATACCTCGCTCTGCTAATCCTGTTACCAGTGGCTGCTGCC
AGTGGCGATAAGTCGTGTCTTACCGGGTTGGACTCAAGACGATAGTTACCGGATAAGGCGCAGCGGTCGG
GCTGAACGGGGGGTTCGTGCACACAGCCCAGCTTGGAGCGAACGACCTACACCGAACTGAGATACCTACA
GCGTGAGCTATGAGAAAGCGCCACGCTTCCCGAAGGGAGAAAGGCGGACAGGTATCCGGTAAGCGGCAGG
GTCGGAACAGGAGAGCGCACGAGGGAGCTTCCAGGGGGAAACGCCTGGTATCTTTATAGTCCTGTCGGGT
TTCGCCACCTCTGACTTGAGCGTCGATTTTTGTGATGCTCGTCAGGGGGGCGGAGCCTATGGAAAAACGC
CAGCAACGCGGCCTTTTTACGGTTCCTGGCCTTTTGCTGGCCTTTTGCTCACATGTTCTTTCCTGCGTTA
TCCCCTGATTCTGTGGATA
Features (pLannotate 1.2.2; 16 found; start..end, strand, type, name):
     81..384     +  enhancer       CMV enhancer: human cytomegalovirus immediate early enhancer
    385..588     +  promoter       CMV promoter: human cytomegalovirus (CMV) immediate early promoter
    620..907     +  CDS            Wasl (fragment): WASL_MOUSE - Experimental evidence at protein level: Swiss-Prot protein existence level 1. Regulates actin polymerization by stimulating the actin- nucleating activity of the Arp2/3 complex. Involved in various processes, such as mitosis and cytokinesis, via its role in the regulation of actin polymerization. Together with CDC42, involved in the extension and maintenance of the formation of thin, actin-rich surface projections called filopodia. In addition to its role in the cytoplasm, also plays a role in the nucleus by regulating gene transcription, probably by promoting nuclear actin polyme
    926..1621    +  CDS            mScarlet-I: mScarlet-I is a basic (constitutively fluorescent) red fluorescent protein published in 2016, derived from synthetic construct. It is reported to be a rapidly-maturing monomer with moderate acid sensitivity.
   1625..1912    +  CDS            Wasl (fragment): WASL_MOUSE - Experimental evidence at protein level: Swiss-Prot protein existence level 1. Regulates actin polymerization by stimulating the actin- nucleating activity of the Arp2/3 complex. Involved in various processes, such as mitosis and cytokinesis, via its role in the regulation of actin polymerization. Together with CDC42, involved in the extension and maintenance of the formation of thin, actin-rich surface projections called filopodia. In addition to its role in the cytoplasm, also plays a role in the nucleus by regulating gene transcription, probably by promoting nuclear actin polyme
   1919..1971    +  misc_feature   MCS: multiple cloning site
   1988..2072    +  CDS            large T antigen (fragment): large T antigen from SV40 (simian virus 40)
   2095..2216    +  polyA_signal   SV40 poly(A) signal: SV40 polyadenylation signal
   2250..2678    -  rep_origin     f1 ori (sequence partly withheld): f1 bacteriophage origin of replication; arrow indicates direction of (+) strand synthesis
   2705..2809    +  promoter       AmpR promoter: bla
   2811..3168    +  promoter       SV40 promoter: SV40 enhancer and early promoter
   3203..3997    +  CDS            NeoR/KanR: aminoglycoside phosphotransferase from Tn5; aph(3')-II (or nptII); confers resistance to neomycin, kanamycin, and G418 (Geneticin®)
   4018..4170    +  CDS            ble (fragment): BLE_KLEPN - Experimental evidence at protein level: Swiss-Prot protein existence level 1. Binding protein with a strong affinity to the bleomycin family of antibiotics. Binds to CL990; an antimitotic-antibiotic compound. From Klebsiella pneumoniae.
   4229..4276    +  polyA_signal   HSV TK poly(A) signal: herpes simplex virus thymidine kinase polyadenylation signal (Cole and Stacy, 1985)
   4367..4383    -  polyA_signal   bGH poly(A) signal (fragment): bovine growth hormone polyadenylation signal
   4605..5193    +  rep_origin     ori: high-copy-number ColE1/pMB1/pBR322/pUC origin of replication
