[The description below was written by a language model from this plasmid's Addgene catalogue record and pLannotate feature annotations shown in this document.]
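Description:
N-WASP(CRIB)-mScarlet-I-N-WASP(CRIB) is a mammalian expression plasmid of about 5.3 kb built on the Clontech pEGFP-C1 backbone. It encodes a location-based fluorescent biosensor for active Cdc42. It is maintained in E. coli as a high-copy plasmid through a ColE1/pUC-type origin and selected with kanamycin. The Tn5 NeoR/KanR gene sits behind tandem bacterial (bla) and SV40 early promoters and ends in an HSV TK polyadenylation signal, so the same marker can provide G418 selection in mammalian cells. An f1 origin is also present. The short large T antigen, ble and bGH poly(A) fragments called by the annotation software look like backbone remnants or partial matches rather than functional parts.

The payload is driven by the CMV immediate-early enhancer and promoter and terminated by the SV40 poly(A) signal. The open reading frame places the monomeric, fast-maturing red fluorescent protein mScarlet-I between two equal-length fragments of N-WASP, each corresponding by the construct name to the CRIB (Cdc42/Rac interactive binding) region. The catalogue lists the insert as human, whereas the automated annotation matched the fragments to the mouse Wasl entry, which probably reflects the close similarity of the orthologues. The cloning sites are not recorded.

CRIB domains bind Cdc42 preferentially in its GTP-loaded state, so the probe is expected to move from the cytosol to sites where endogenous Cdc42 is active. Flanking the fluorophore with two binding domains presumably increases avidity for the target. The stated use is visualizing endogenous, active Cdc42 in cells by imaging this relocalization.
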