Addgene plasmid #191451: N-WASP(CRIB)-mScarlet-I-N-WASP(CRIB)
Purpose: Visualizing endogenous & active Cdc42
Depositing lab: Dorus Gadella. Depositing organization: University of Amsterdam. Publication: Cell-based optimization and characterization of genetically encoded location-based biosensors for Cdc42 or Rac activity. Mahlandt EK, Kreider-Letterman G, Chertkova AO, Garcia-Mata R, Goedhart J. J Cell Sci. 2023 May 15;136(10):jcs260802. doi: 10.1242/jcs.260802. Epub 2023 May 25. PubMed 37226883.
Backbone
  Vector backbone: pEGFP-C1
  Backbone manufacturer: Clontech
  Vector type: Mammalian Expression
Growth in bacteria
  Bacterial resistance: Kanamycin, 50 μg/mL
  Growth temperature: 37°C
  Growth strain: DH5alpha
  Copy number: High Copy
Gene/Insert
  Gene/Insert name: N-WASP
  Species: H. sapiens (human)
  Cloning method: Restriction Enzyme; 5′ cloning site Unknown (unknown if destroyed); 3′ cloning site Unknown (unknown if destroyed)
Terms and licenses: Academic/Nonprofit Terms; Industry Terms: Not Available to Industry
How to cite: N-WASP(CRIB)-mScarlet-I-N-WASP(CRIB) was a gift from Dorus Gadella (Addgene plasmid # 191451 ; http://n2t.net/addgene:191451 ; RRID:Addgene_191451)
